Addgene plasmid #209371: pCAB1-GW
Purpose: (Empty Backbone) Gateway cloning compatible binary vector for agrobacterium mediated transformation. MCS upstream of gateway, driven by CAB1 promoter
Depositing lab: Lucia Strader. Depositing organization: Washington University in Saint Louis. Publication: Gateway-compatible tissue-specific vectors for plant transformation. Michniewicz M, Frick EM, Strader LC. BMC Res Notes. 2015 Mar 3;8:63. doi: 10.1186/s13104-015-1010-6. PubMed 25884475.
Backbone
  Vector backbone: pMCS:GW
  Vector type: Plant Expression
  Selectable markers: Basta
Growth in bacteria
  Bacterial resistance: Chloramphenicol and Kanamycin, 25 & 50 μg/mL
  Growth temperature: 37°C
  Growth strain: ccdB Survival
  Copy number: High Copy
Gene/Insert
  Gene/Insert name: None
Terms and licenses: Academic/Nonprofit Terms; Industry Terms: Not Available to Industry
How to cite: pCAB1-GW was a gift from Lucia Strader (Addgene plasmid # 209371 ; http://n2t.net/addgene:209371 ; RRID:Addgene_209371)
