[The description below was written by a language model from this plasmid's Addgene catalogue record and pLannotate feature annotations shown in this document.]
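Description:
pCAB1-GW is an empty, Gateway-compatible binary vector for plant expression, built on the pMCS:GW backbone and intended for Agrobacterium-mediated transformation. The roughly 12.5 kb plasmid carries two replication systems. A high-copy ColE1/pMB1-type origin with the pBR322 bom region supports propagation in E. coli, while the pVS1 oriV with the RepA replication protein and StaA stability protein maintains it in Agrobacterium. A kanamycin resistance gene on the backbone provides bacterial selection. The Gateway cassette adds chloramphenicol resistance, so the unrecombined vector is selected on both antibiotics. It must also be grown in a ccdB-tolerant strain.

The T-DNA is bounded by nopaline-type left and right border repeats. Next to the left border sits the plant selectable marker, the bar gene encoding phosphinothricin acetyltransferase. It lies between the mannopine synthase promoter and terminator and confers Basta (glufosinate) resistance on transformed plants. The expression unit is a destination cassette of attR1, the cat gene, ccdB and attR2, followed by the octopine synthase terminator. According to the catalogue entry, the CAB1 promoter occupies the multiple cloning site upstream of the Gateway cassette and drives it. The feature table does not annotate this promoter, but it leaves an unannotated stretch of about 2 kb between the MAS promoter and attR1, where the CAB1 promoter presumably sits.

In an LR reaction, a gene of interest from an entry clone replaces the cat–ccdB segment. Loss of the toxic ccdB gene counterselects non-recombinant plasmids in standard E. coli strains. The resulting clone expresses the inserted sequence in plants under CAB1 promoter control, as part of a vector series designed for tissue-specific expression.
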