Features (pLannotate 1.2.2; 23 found; start..end, strand, type, name):
      1..25      +  misc_feature   LB T-DNA repeat: left border repeat from nopaline C58 T-DNA
    111..363     -  terminator     MAS terminator: mannopine synthase terminator
    376..924     -  CDS            bar: PAT_STRHY - Experimental evidence at protein level: Swiss-Prot protein existence level 1. Inactivates phosphinothricin (PPT) by transfer of an acetyl group from acetyl CoA. Can also acetylate demethylphosphinothricin but not PTT or glutamate. This enzyme is an effector of phosphinothricin tripeptide (PTT or bialaphos) resistance. From Streptomyces hygroscopicus. Introduced by genetic manipulation and expressed in glufosinate-tolerant maize by Dekalb Genetics.
    930..1310    -  promoter       MAS promoter: mannopine synthase promoter (Velten et al., 1984)
   3482..3606    +  protein_bind   attR1: mutant version of attR; recombination site for the Gateway® LR reaction LR Clonase™
   3631..3661    +  promoter       lac UV5 promoter: E. coli lac promoter with an "up" mutation
   3685..3714    +  promoter       cat promoter (fragment): promoter of the E. coli cat gene encoding chloramphenicol acetyltransferase
   3715..4371    +  CDS            cat: CAT_ECOLX - Experimental evidence at protein level: Swiss-Prot protein existence level 1. This enzyme is an effector of chloramphenicol resistance in bacteria. From Escherichia coli. This protein is used as a marker in many commonly used cloning vectors, such as pACYC184.
   4553..4711    +  CDS            ccdA (fragment): CCDA_ECO57 - Also known as H, letA. Experimental evidence at protein level: Swiss-Prot protein existence level 1. Antitoxin component of a type II toxin-antitoxin (TA) system which inhibits the post-segregational killing (PSK) of plasmid-free cells, also referred to as a plasmid addiction system. Binds to and blocks the activity of CcdB; will also remove bound CcdB protein from the CcdB-GyrA complex by forming a CcdA-CcdB complex, a process termed rejuvenation. Functions as a transcriptional corepressor for the ccdAB operon, repression also requires CcdB (By similarity). From Escherichia coli
   4716..5018    +  CDS            ccdB: CCDB_ECOLI - Also known as G, letB, letD. Experimental evidence at protein level: Swiss-Prot protein existence level 1. Toxic component of a type II toxin-antitoxin (TA) system, functioning in plasmid maintainence. Responsible for the post- segregational killing (PSK) of plasmid-free cells, also referred to as a plasmid addiction system. Half-life of over 2 hours. Cell killing by CcdB is accompanied by filamentation, defects in chromosome and plasmid segregation, defects in cell division, formation of anucleate cells, decreased DNA synthesis and plasmid loss. Interferes with the activity of DN
   5062..5186    -  protein_bind   attR2: mutant version of attR; recombination site for the Gateway® LR reaction LR Clonase™
   5239..5946    +  terminator     OCS terminator: octopine synthase terminator
   5947..5967    +  misc_feature   MCS (fragment): pUC18/19 multiple cloning site
   5970..6124    +  CDS            lacZα (fragment): LacZα fragment of β-galactosidase; lacZ fragment
   6190..6214    +  misc_feature   RB T-DNA repeat: right border repeat from nopaline C58 T-DNA
   6554..6955    +  CDS            Y4CG_SINFN (fragment): Protein inferred from homology: Swiss-Prot protein existence level 3. From Sinorhizobium fredii (strain NBRC 101917 / NGR234).
   7515..8144    +  CDS            pVS1 StaA: stability protein from the Pseudomonas plasmid pVS1 (Heeb et al., 2000)
   8573..9646    +  CDS            pVS1 RepA: replication protein from the Pseudomonas plasmid pVS1 (Heeb et al., 2000)
   9712..9906    +  rep_origin     pVS1 oriV: origin of replication for the Pseudomonas plasmid pVS1 (Heeb et al., 2000)
  10109..10148   +  CDS            rop (fragment): Rop protein, which maintains plasmids at low copy number; rop
  10250..10390   +  misc_feature   bom: basis of mobility region from pBR322
  10576..11164   -  rep_origin     ori: high-copy-number ColE1/pMB1/pBR322/pUC origin of replication
  11251..12045   -  CDS            KanR: aminoglycoside phosphotransferase; aphA-3; confers resistance to kanamycin
>Addgene plasmid #209371 | pCAB1-GW | addgene full sequence | sequence record 420664 | Addgene NGS Result
TGGCAGGATATATTGTGGTGTAAACAAATTGACGCTTAGACAACTTAATAACACATTGCGGACGTTTTTA
ATGTACTGAATTAACGCCGAATTAATTCGAGCTCGGATCTGATAATTTATTTGAAAATTCATAAGAAAAG
CAAACGTTACATGAATTGATGAAACAATACAAAGACAGATAAAGCCACGCACATTTAGGATATTGGCCGA
GATTACTGAATATTGAGTAAGATCACGGAATTTCTGACAGGAGCATGTCTTCAATTCAGCCCAAATGGCA
GTTGAAATACTCAAACCGCCCCATATGCAGGAGCGGATCATTCATTGTTTGTTTGGTTGCCTTTGCCAAC
ATGGGAGTCCAAGATTCTGCAGTCAAATCTCGGTGACGGGCAGGACCGGACGGGGCGGTACCGGCAGGCT
GAAGTCCAGCTGCCAGAAACCCACGTCATGCCAGTTCCCGTGCTTGAAGCCGGCCGCCCGCAGCATGCCG
CGGGGGGCATATCCGAGCGCCTCGTGCATGCGCACGCTCGGGTCGTTGGGCAGCCCGATGACAGCGACCA
CGCTCTTGAAGCCCTGTGCCTCCAGGGACTTCAGCAGGTGGGTGTAGAGCGTGGAGCCCAGTCCCGTCCG
CTGGTGGCGGGGGGAGACGTACACGGTCGACTCGGCCGTCCAGTCGTAGGCGTTGCGTGCCTTCCAGGGG
CCCGCGTAGGCGATGCCGGCGACCTCGCCGTCCACCTCGGCGACGAGCCAGGGATAGCGCTCCCGCAGAC
GGACGAGGTCGTCCGTCCACTCCTGCGGTTCCTGCGGCTCGGTACGGAAGTTGACCGTGCTTGTCTCGAT
GTAGTGGTTGACGATGGTGCAGACCGCCGGCATGTCCGCCTCGGTGGCACGGCGGATGTCGGCCGGGCGT
CGTTCTGGGCTCATCGATTCGATTTGGTGTATCGAGATTGGTTATGAAATTCAGATGCTAGTGTAATGTA
TTGGTAATTTGGGAAGATATAATAGGAAGCAAGGCTATTTATCCATTTCTGAAAAGGCGAAATGGCGTCA
CCGCGAGCGTCACGCGCATTCCGTTCTTGCTGTAAAGCGTTGTTTGGTACACTTTTGACTAGCGAGGCTT
GGCGTGTCAGCGTATCTATTCAAAAGTCGTTAATGGCTGCGGATCAAGAAAAAGTTGGAATAGAAACAGA
ATACCCGCGAAATTCAGGCCCGGTTGCCATGTCCTACACGCCGAAATAAACGACCAAATTAGTAGAAAAA
TAAAAACTGACTCGGATACTTACGTCACGTCTTGCGCACTGATTTGAAAAATCTCAGAATTCGCGAGACT
AACTTGTGAGTGAGAGTGATTAAAACTGGTTCGATAGTGTTGGATTATATAGGGATATTGTAACGTTTGT
TATATCTGAAGTAATCTTTATCTGTTCATTCATTGGATTTTAAGATTTTTGTTTTATCGTTTAGTAGTCT
TACGTGGCAATCTCTAGTCCACCAGCATTTGTTTTGATTTTTTCATTGCAGCCAAGCGTTTTGTGACCAC
AAGTTATGAGCCACTGAATACTTCAACGGTTACACTTACTTACACCCTCGTGACAAGAATGATTTTTGCT
ACAACCCAATAACTAAAACTTAAAGTATAACATTTTGAAAATATAGATTCTGATGATCGAAACATTAATA
TAAAGTAACATTATAAAAAGCATTTACCCACACATAAATATCAATATTTTCAATGGTAATTAGTTCATCA
TCACTACCAGTTTAATTTCAATTATGAATCGATTTCATCGTCACTTTATCCAATAACCAAAATAATCTCA
TGAATTATGTGATATCACCTTAAAACTTTGACGTTTTACTCTTTATCGAAGAAACACAACGATTAATGAA
ACACTGTTTTAACTTATCGACCATTTCTAAGAACATGAAAGAACTATATTAATTCATATGGCATGTTCAT
CATCATGGGTTTAGACTTTAGAGAACATATAGCTACTTTTTTTCTTATCATGATTCAAGTTATCTTTATT
GTAAACTTCAACAACCTTTTGAACAAACTTATTTATTCGCTTTTTCCGAATTCATCAACAAATTACTCCT
CAATCACACTCCTATAGAAAACGGTTTAAGCTATCATTACATGTCTAGTTGGTTTTACTCAGCCCTAGAA
GTGTTGTTTATTGCATCACTTTCCACGAAGCACAATTTTTCTTTTTTACAATCACTAGACCTCACAGGCT
CACACATATGCTTTAGAGCACATTCTAAACTTTGAACTATAAAAGCTGTTAACACTAATACACTATGCGT
TCTTTTTTGCTCCAAACACTTTTGATCCATTATTAGGAGACACTCCACTTAGAAAGATTTTCTAATCCTT
TGGTCAACTAGGAAGTTCAAGGTTTTTCTAAACAGAAATTCATTTCACAAGTAATTTAATTTATAAGGAA
ATGAATAGAGAAATCAAATCATTGAAGAACTACAAAATATAGATTCAAGGTCAGGTCTAAGAAAATATTC
CTGAAGCTCAAAAAAGAGTTTTCCTCTCACATTATAGAATTGGCCTTTACTTCAACATTTTCCCACCTAT
TCCACATTTGGTCAGAACATTTTTAATTACTTGTGGATCAATTTCCGGTTGAAATGGGTTTGGTGAATAT
CCGGTTCAGTTATATGGTGGCCGTTGGAATTGGCTTATTAGTTGTGGCCGTTGTTGAAGCCGTTGGTATT
GGTAAGGGAGAAGCAGACTTGTGGCTATGAGTCTATGACCATGACTCGTGATTATGGAGCTGTCTTATGA
CCCTGACCATCACCTTGATCTGGTGGATTCCAATGTTTTCTTCTTCTTCTAATAAAATATTATGGTCAAT
ACAGGTGCTAATTAAGATGGTAATAATTTCTTATGTTTCTGTGGTAAAGTTTGATTCAATTCCGTAGTTT
TAGATAATCTTATTTCCATACATAAATTTTATAGTTTTATCTACTTTGTTCTTATGTTTTATCTCTAGCC
AAGAGTTATTATTATTATCAGAAGAAGAAAAAAAAAAGAAGCATATATACAAAAGGTTTAATAAAATGTA
TTATACAAGGCAATTATCCAAATTTTTTTTGTTTTGGTTTACATTGATGCTCTCAGGATTTCATAAGGAT
AGAGAGATCTATTCGTATACGTGTCACGTCATGAGTGGGTGTTTCGCCAATCCATGAAACGCACCTAGAT
ATCTAAAACACATATCAATTGCGAATCTGCGAAGTGCGAGCCATTAACCACGTAAGCAAACAAACAATCT
AAACCCCAAAAAAAATCTATGACTAGCCAATAGCAACCTCAGAGATTGATATTTCAAGATAAGACAGTAT
TTAGATTTCTGTATTATATATAGCGAAAATCGCATCAATACCAAACCACCCATTTCTTGGCTTACAACAA
CAAATCTTAAACGTTTTACTTTGTGCTGCACTACTCAACCTCCTCGAGATCACAAGTTTGTACAAAAAAG
CTGAACGAGAAACGTAAAATGATATAAATATCAATATATTAAATTAGATTTTGCATAAAAAACAGACTAC
ATAATACTGTAAAACACAACATATCCAGTCACTATGGCGGCCGCATTAGGCACCCCAGGCTTTACACTTT
ATGCTTCCGGCTCGTATAATGTGTGGATTTTGAGTTAGGATCCGTCGAGATTTTCAGGAGCTAAGGAAGC
TAAAATGGAGAAAAAAATCACTGGATATACCACCGTTGATATATCCCAATGGCATCGTAAAGAACATTTT
GAGGCATTTCAGTCAGTTGCTCAATGTACCTATAACCAGACCGTTCAGCTGGATATTACGGCCTTTTTAA
AGACCGTAAAGAAAAATAAGCACAAGTTTTATCCGGCCTTTATTCACATTCTTGCCCGCCTGATGAATGC
TCATCCGGAGTTCCGTATGGCAATGAAAGACGGTGAGCTGGTGATATGGGATAGTGTTCACCCTTGTTAC
ACCGTTTTCCATGAGCAAACTGAAACGTTTTCATCGCTCTGGAGTGAATACCACGACGATTTCCGGCAGT
TTCTACACATATATTCGCAAGATGTGGCGTGTTACGGTGAAAACCTGGCCTATTTCCCTAAAGGGTTTAT
TGAGAATATGTTTTTCGTCTCAGCCAATCCCTGGGTGAGTTTCACCAGTTTTGATTTAAACGTGGCCAAT
ATGGACAACTTCTTCGCCCCCGTTTTCACCATGGGCAAATATTATACGCAAGGCGACAAGGTGCTGATGC
CGCTGGCGATTCAGGTTCATCATGCCGTTTGTGATGGCTTCCATGTCGGCAGAATGCTTAATGAATTACA
ACAGTACTGCGATGAGTGGCAGGGCGGGGCGTAAAGATCTGGATCCGGCTTACTAAAAGCCAGATAACAG
TATGCGTATTTGCGCGCTGATTTTTGCGGTATAAGAATATATACTGATATGTATACCCGAAGTATGTCAA
AAAGAGGTATGCTATGAAGCAGCGTATTACAGTGACAGTTGACAGCGACAGCTATCAGTTGCTCAAGGCA
TATATGATGTCAATATCTCCGGTCTGGTAAGCACAACCATGCAGAATGAAGCCCGTCGTCTGCGTGCCGA
ACGCTGGAAAGCGGAAAATCAGGAAGGGATGGCTGAGGTCGCCCGGTTTATTGAAATGAACGGCTCTTTT
GCTGACGAGAACAGGGGCTGGTGAAATGCAGTTTAAGGTTTACACCTATAAAAGAGAGAGCCGTTATCGT
CTGTTTGTGGATGTACAGAGTGATATTATTGACACGCCCGGGCGACGGATGGTGATCCCCCTGGCCAGTG
CACGTCTGCTGTCAGATAAAGTCTCCCGTGAACTTTACCCGGTGGTGCATATCGGGGATGAAAGCTGGCG
CATGATGACCACCGATATGGCCAGTGTGCCGGTCTCCGTTATCGGGGAAGAAGTGGCTGATCTCAGCCAC
CGCGAAAATGACATCAAAAACGCCATTAACCTGATGTTCTGGGGAATATAAATGTCAGGCTCCCTTATAC
ACAGCCAGTCTGCAGGTCGACCATAGTGACTGGATATGTTGTGTTTTACAGTATTATGTAGTCTGTTTTT
TATGCAAAATCTAATTTAATATATTGATATTTATATCATTTTACGTTTCTCGTTCAGCTTTCTTGTACAA
AGTGGTGCCTAGGTGAGTCTAGAGAGTTAATTAAGACCCGGGACTAGTCCCTAGAGTCCTGCTTTAATGA
GATATGCGAGACGCCTATGATCGCATGATATTTGCTTTCAATTCTGTTGTGCACGTTGTAAAAAACCTGA
GCATGTGTAGCTCAGATCCTTACCGCCGGTTTCGGTTCATTCTAATGAATATATCACCCGTTACTATCGT
ATTTTTATGAATAATATTCTCCGTTCAATTTACTGATTGTACCCTACTACTTATATGTACAATATTAAAA
TGAAAACAATATATTGTGCTGAATAGGTTTATAGCGACATCTATGATAGAGCGCCACAATAACAAACAAT
TGCGTTTTATTATTACAAATCCAATTTTAAAAAAAGCGGCAGAACCGGTCAAACCTAAAAGACTGATTAC
ATAAATCTTATTCAAATTTCAAAAGTGCCCCAGGGGCTAGTATCTACGACACACCGAGCGGCGAACTAAT
AACGCTCACTGAAGGGAACTCCGGTTCCCCGCCGGCGCGCATGGGTGAGATTCCTTGAAGTTGAGTATTG
GCCGTCCGCTCTACCGAAAGTTACGGGCACCATTCAACCCGGTCCAGCACGGCGGCCGGGTAACCGACTT
GCTGCCCCGAGAATTATGCAGCATTTTTTTGGTGTATGTGGGCCCCAAATGAAGTGCAGGTCAAACCTTG
ACAGTGACGACAAATCGTTGGGCGGGTCCAGGGCGAATTTTGCGACAACATGTCGAGGCTCAGCAGGACC
TGCAGGCATGCAAGCTTGGCACTGGCCGTCGTTTTACAACGTCGTGACTGGGAAAACCCTGGCGTTACCC
AACTTAATCGCCTTGCAGCACATCCCCCTTTCGCCAGCTGGCGTAATAGCGAAGAGGCCCGCACCGATCG
CCCTTCCCAACAGTTGCGCAGCCTGAATGGCGAATGCTAGAGCAGCTTGAGCTTGGATCAGATTGTCGTT
TCCCGCCTTCAGTTTAAACTATCAGTGTTTGACAGGATATATTGGCGGGTAAACCTAAGAGAAAAGAGCG
TTTATTAGAATAATCGGATATTTAAAAGGGCGTGAAAAGGTTTATCCGTTCGTCCATTTGTATGTGCATG
CCAACCACAGGGTTCCCCTCGGGATCAAAGTACTTTGATCCAACCCCTCCGCTGCTATAGTGCAGTCGGC
TTCTGACGTTCAGTGCAGCCGTCTTCTGAAAACGACATGTCGCACAAGTCCTAAGTTACGCGACAGGCTG
CCGCCCTGCCCTTTTCCTGGCGTTTTCTTGTCGCGTGTTTTAGTCGCATAAAGTAGAATACTTGCGACTA
GAACCGGAGACATTACGCCATGAACAAGAGCGCCGCCGCTGGCCTGCTGGGCTATGCCCGCGTCAGCACC
GACGACCAGGACTTGACCAACCAACGGGCCGAACTGCACGCGGCCGGCTGCACCAAGCTGTTTTCCGAGA
AGATCACCGGCACCAGGCGCGACCGCCCGGAGCTGGCCAGGATGCTTGACCACCTACGCCCTGGCGACGT
TGTGACAGTGACCAGGCTAGACCGCCTGGCCCGCAGCACCCGCGACCTACTGGACATTGCCGAGCGCATC
CAGGAGGCCGGCGCGGGCCTGCGTAGCCTGGCAGAGCCGTGGGCCGACACCACCACGCCGGCCGGCCGCA
TGGTGTTGACCGTGTTCGCCGGCATTGCCGAGTTCGAGCGTTCCCTAATCATCGACCGCACCCGGAGCGG
GCGCGAGGCCGCCAAGGCCCGAGGCGTGAAGTTTGGCCCCCGCCCTACCCTCACCCCGGCACAGATCGCG
CACGCCCGCGAGCTGATCGACCAGGAAGGCCGCACCGTGAAAGAGGCGGCTGCACTGCTTGGCGTGCATC
GCTCGACCCTGTACCGCGCACTTGAGCGCAGCGAGGAAGTGACGCCCACCGAGGCCAGGCGGCGCGGTGC
CTTCCGTGAGGACGCATTGACCGAGGCCGACGCCCTGGCGGCCGCCGAGAATGAACGCCAAGAGGAACAA
GCATGAAACCGCACCAGGACGGCCAGGACGAACCGTTTTTCATTACCGAAGAGATCGAGGCGGAGATGAT
CGCGGCCGGGTACGTGTTCGAGCCGCCCGCGCACGTCTCAACCGTGCGGCTGCATGAAATCCTGGCCGGT
TTGTCTGATGCCAAGCTGGCGGCCTGGCCGGCCAGCTTGGCCGCTGAAGAAACCGAGCGCCGCCGTCTAA
AAAGGTGATGTGTATTTGAGTAAAACAGCTTGCGTCATGCGGTCGCTGCGTATATGATGCGATGAGTAAA
TAAACAAATACGCAAGGGGAACGCATGAAGGTTATCGCTGTACTTAACCAGAAAGGCGGGTCAGGCAAGA
CGACCATCGCAACCCATCTAGCCCGCGCCCTGCAACTCGCCGGGGCCGATGTTCTGTTAGTCGATTCCGA
TCCCCAGGGCAGTGCCCGCGATTGGGCGGCCGTGCGGGAAGATCAACCGCTAACCGTTGTCGGCATCGAC
CGCCCGACGATTGACCGCGACGTGAAGGCCATCGGCCGGCGCGACTTCGTAGTGATCGACGGAGCGCCCC
AGGCGGCGGACTTGGCTGTGTCCGCGATCAAGGCAGCCGACTTCGTGCTGATTCCGGTGCAGCCAAGCCC
TTACGACATATGGGCCACCGCCGACCTGGTGGAGCTGGTTAAGCAGCGCATTGAGGTCACGGATGGAAGG
CTACAAGCGGCCTTTGTCGTGTCGCGGGCGATCAAAGGCACGCGCATCGGCGGTGAGGTTGCCGAGGCGC
TGGCCGGGTACGAGCTGCCCATTCTTGAGTCCCGTATCACGCAGCGCGTGAGCTACCCAGGCACTGCCGC
CGCCGGCACAACCGTTCTTGAATCAGAACCCGAGGGCGACGCTGCCCGCGAGGTCCAGGCGCTGGCCGCT
GAAATTAAATCAAAACTCATTTGAGTTAATGAGGTAAAGAGAAAATGAGCAAAAGCACAAACACGCTAAG
TGCCGGCCGTCCGAGCGCACGCAGCAGCAAGGCTGCAACGTTGGCCAGCCTGGCAGACACGCCAGCCATG
AAGCGGGTCAACTTTCAGTTGCCGGCGGAGGATCACACCAAGCTGAAGATGTACGCGGTACGCCAAGGCA
AGACCATTACCGAGCTGCTATCTGAATACATCGCGCAGCTACCAGAGTAAATGAGCAAATGAATAAATGA
GTAGATGAATTTTAGCGGCTAAAGGAGGCGGCATGGAAAATCAAGAACAACCAGGCACCGACGCCGTGGA
ATGCCCCATGTGTGGAGGAACGGGCGGTTGGCCAGGCGTAAGCGGCTGGGTTGCCTGCCGGCCCTGCAAT
GGCACTGGAACCCCCAAGCCCGAGGAATCGGCGTGAGCGGTCGCAAACCATCCGGCCCGGTACAAATCGG
CGCGGCGCTGGGTGATGACCTGGTGGAGAAGTTGAAGGCCGCGCAGGCCGCCCAGCGGCAACGCATCGAG
GCAGAAGCACGCCCCGGTGAATCGTGGCAAGCGGCCGCTGATCGAATCCGCAAAGAATCCCGGCAACCGC
CGGCAGCCGGTGCGCCGTCGATTAGGAAGCCGCCCAAGGGCGACGAGCAACCAGATTTTTTCGTTCCGAT
GCTCTATGACGTGGGCACCCGCGATAGTCGCAGCATCATGGACGTGGCCGTTTTCCGTCTGTCGAAGCGT
GACCGACGAGCTGGCGAGGTGATCCGCTACGAGCTTCCAGACGGGCACGTAGAGGTTTCCGCAGGGCCGG
CCGGCATGGCCAGTGTGTGGGATTACGACCTGGTACTGATGGCGGTTTCCCATCTAACCGAATCCATGAA
CCGATACCGGGAAGGGAAGGGAGACAAGCCCGGCCGCGTGTTCCGTCCACACGTTGCGGACGTACTCAAG
TTCTGCCGGCGAGCCGATGGCGGAAAGCAGAAAGACGACCTGGTAGAAACCTGCATTCGGTTAAACACCA
CGCACGTTGCCATGCAGCGTACGAAGAAGGCCAAGAACGGCCGCCTGGTGACGGTATCCGAGGGTGAAGC
CTTGATTAGCCGCTACAAGATCGTAAAGAGCGAAACCGGGCGGCCGGAGTACATCGAGATCGAGCTAGCT
GATTGGATGTACCGCGAGATCACAGAAGGCAAGAACCCGGACGTGCTGACGGTTCACCCCGATTACTTTT
TGATCGATCCCGGCATCGGCCGTTTTCTCTACCGCCTGGCACGCCGCGCCGCAGGCAAGGCAGAAGCCAG
ATGGTTGTTCAAGACGATCTACGAACGCAGTGGCAGCGCCGGAGAGTTCAAGAAGTTCTGTTTCACCGTG
CGCAAGCTGATCGGGTCAAATGACCTGCCGGAGTACGATTTGAAGGAGGAGGCGGGGCAGGCTGGCCCGA
TCCTAGTCATGCGCTACCGCAACCTGATCGAGGGCGAAGCATCCGCCGGTTCCTAATGTACGGAGCAGAT
GCTAGGGCAAATTGCCCTAGCAGGGGAAAAAGGTCGAAAAGGTCTCTTTCCTGTGGATAGCACGTACATT
GGGAACCCAAAGCCGTACATTGGGAACCGGAACCCGTACATTGGGAACCCAAAGCCGTACATTGGGAACC
GGTCACACATGTAAGTGACTGATATAAAAGAGAAAAAAGGCGATTTTTCCGCCTAAAACTCTTTAAAACT
TATTAAAACTCTTAAAACCCGCCTGGCCTGTGCATAACTGTCTGGCCAGCGCACAGCCGAAGAGCTGCAA
AAAGCGCCTACCCTTCGGTCGCTGCGCTCCCTACGCCCCGCCGCTTCGCGTCGGCCTATCGCGGCCGCTG
GCCGCTCAAAAATGGCTGGCCTACGGCCAGGCAATCTACCAGGGCGCGGACAAGCCGCGCCGTCGCCACT
CGACCGCCGGCGCCCACATCAAGGCACCCTGCCTCGCGCGTTTCGGTGATGACGGTGAAAACCTCTGACA
CATGCAGCTCCCGGAGACGGTCACAGCTTGTCTGTAAGCGGATGCCGGGAGCAGACAAGCCCGTCAGGGC
GCGTCAGCGGGTGTTGGCGGGTGTCGGGGCGCAGCCATGACCCAGTCACGTAGCGATAGCGGAGTGTATA
CTGGCTTAACTATGCGGCATCAGAGCAGATTGTACTGAGAGTGCACCATATGCGGTGTGAAATACCGCAC
AGATGCGTAAGGAGAAAATACCGCATCAGGCGCTCTTCCGCTTCCTCGCTCACTGACTCGCTGCGCTCGG
TCGTTCGGCTGCGGCGAGCGGTATCAGCTCACTCAAAGGCGGTAATACGGTTATCCACAGAATCAGGGGA
TAACGCAGGAAAGAACATGTGAGCAAAAGGCCAGCAAAAGGCCAGGAACCGTAAAAAGGCCGCGTTGCTG
GCGTTTTTCCATAGGCTCCGCCCCCCTGACGAGCATCACAAAAATCGACGCTCAAGTCAGAGGTGGCGAA
ACCCGACAGGACTATAAAGATACCAGGCGTTTCCCCCTGGAAGCTCCCTCGTGCGCTCTCCTGTTCCGAC
CCTGCCGCTTACCGGATACCTGTCCGCCTTTCTCCCTTCGGGAAGCGTGGCGCTTTCTCATAGCTCACGC
TGTAGGTATCTCAGTTCGGTGTAGGTCGTTCGCTCCAAGCTGGGCTGTGTGCACGAACCCCCCGTTCAGC
CCGACCGCTGCGCCTTATCCGGTAACTATCGTCTTGAGTCCAACCCGGTAAGACACGACTTATCGCCACT
GGCAGCAGCCACTGGTAACAGGATTAGCAGAGCGAGGTATGTAGGCGGTGCTACAGAGTTCTTGAAGTGG
TGGCCTAACTACGGCTACACTAGAAGGACAGTATTTGGTATCTGCGCTCTGCTGAAGCCAGTTACCTTCG
GAAAAAGAGTTGGTAGCTCTTGATCCGGCAAACAAACCACCGCTGGTAGCGGTGGTTTTTTTGTTTGCAA
GCAGCAGATTACGCGCAGAAAAAAAGGATCTCAAGAAGATCCTTTGATCTTTTCTACGGGGTCTGACGCT
CAGTGGAACGAAAACTCACGTTAAGGGATTTTGGTCATGCATTCTAGGTACTAAAACAATTCATCCAGTA
AAATATAATATTTTATTTTCTCCCAATCAGGCTTGATCCCCAGTAAGTCAAAAAATAGCTCGACATACTG
TTCTTCCCCGATATCCTCCCTGATCGACCGGACGCAGAAGGCAATGTCATACCACTTGTCCGCCCTGCCG
CTTCTCCCAAGATCAATAAAGCCACTTACTTTGCCATCTTTCACAAAGATGTTGCTGTCTCCCAGGTCGC
CGTGGGAAAAGACAAGTTCCTCTTCGGGCTTTTCCGTCTTTAAAAAATCATACAGCTCGCGCGGATCTTT
AAATGGAGTGTCTTCTTCCCAGTTTTCGCAATCCACATCGGCCAGATCGTTATTCAGTAAGTAATCCAAT
TCGGCTAAGCGGCTGTCTAAGCTATTCGTATAGGGACAATCCGATATGTCGATGGAGTGAAAGAGCCTGA
TGCACTCCGCATACAGCTCGATAATCTTTTCAGGGCTTTGTTCATCTTCATACTCTTCCGAGCAAAGGAC
GCCATCGGCCTCACTCATGAGCAGATTGCTCCAGCCATCATGCCGTTCAAAGTGCAGGACCTTTGGAACA
GGCAGCTTTCCTTCCAGCCATAGCATCATGTCCTTTTCCCGTTCCACATCATAGGTGGTCCCTTTATACC
GGCTGTCCGTCATTTTTAAATATAGGTTTTCATTTTCTCCCACCAGCTTATATACCTTAGCAGGAGACAT
TCCTTCCGTATCTTTTACGCAGCGGTATTTTTCGATCAGTTTTTTCAATTCCGGTGATATTCTCATTTTA
GCCATTTATTATTTCCTTCCTCTTTTCTACAGTATTTAAAGATACCCCAAGAAGCTAATTATAACAAGAC
GAACTCCAATTCACTGTTCCTTGCATTCTAAAACCTTAAATACCAGAAAACAGCTTTTTCAAAGTTGTTT
TCAAAGTTGGCGTATAACATAGTATCGACGGAGCCGATTTTGAAACCGCGGTGATCACAGGCAGCAACGC
TCTGTCATCGTTACAATCAACATGCTACCCTCCGCGAGATCATCCGTGTTTCAAACCCGGCAGCTTAGTT
GCCGTTCTTCCGAATAGCATCGGTAACATGAGCAAAGTCTGCCGCCTTACAACGGCTCTCCCGCTGACGC
CGTCCCGGACTGATGGGCTGCCTGTATCGAGTGGTGATTTTGTGCCGAGCTGCCGGTCGGGGAGCTGTTG
GCTGGCTGG
